Addgene plasmid #131033: pcDNA3.1(+)-OTI-TCRA_p2_TCRB
Purpose: Expresses OT-I TCRA linked to TCRB with the P2A self-cleaving peptide
Depositing lab: Jeff Hammerbacher. Depositing organization: Medical University of South Carolina. Publication: Viable and efficient electroporation-based genetic manipulation of unstimulated human T cells. Aksoy P, Aksoy Bulent Arman, Czech E, Hammerbacher J. bioRxiv 10.1101/466243.
Backbone
  Vector backbone: pcDNA3.1(+)
  Backbone manufacturer: GenScript
  Backbone size w/o insert (bp): 5428
  Total vector size (bp): 7235
  Vector type: Mammalian Expression
  Selectable markers: Neomycin (select with G418)
Growth in bacteria
  Bacterial resistance: Ampicillin, 100 μg/mL
  Growth temperature: 37°C
  Growth strain: DH5alpha
  Copy number: Unknown
Gene/Insert 1
  Gene/Insert name: TCRA (alt name: OT-I TCRA)
  Species: M. musculus (mouse)
  Entrez Gene: Tcra (a.k.a. Tcralpha)
  Promoter: CMV/T7
  Cloning method: Restriction Enzyme; 5′ cloning site BamHI (not destroyed); 3′ cloning site EcoRI (not destroyed)
  Sequencing primers: 5′ CMV-F; 3′ BGH-rev
Gene/Insert 2
  Gene/Insert name: TCRB (alt name: OT-I TCRB)
  Species: M. musculus (mouse)
  Entrez Gene: Tcrb (a.k.a. TCRbeta, Tib)
  Promoter: CMV/T7
  Cloning method: Restriction Enzyme; 5′ cloning site BamHI (not destroyed); 3′ cloning site EcoRI (not destroyed)
  Sequencing primers: 5′ CMV-F; 3′ BGH-rev
Resource information
  A portion of this plasmid was derived from a plasmid made by: GenScript. Also Addgene Plasmid 52111 from Dario Vignali's lab
Terms and licenses: Academic/Nonprofit Terms; Industry Terms: Not Available to Industry
Depositor comments: Please visit https://www.biorxiv.org/content/10.1101/466243v5 for bioRxiv preprint.
How to cite: pcDNA3.1(+)-OTI-TCRA_p2_TCRB was a gift from Jeff Hammerbacher (Addgene plasmid # 131033 ; http://n2t.net/addgene:131033 ; RRID:Addgene_131033)
