[The description below was written by a language model from this plasmid's Addgene catalogue record and pLannotate feature annotations shown in this document.]
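Description:
pcDNA3.1(+)-OTI-TCRA_p2_TCRB is a mammalian expression plasmid of about 7.2 kb built on the pcDNA3.1(+) backbone. It carries both chains of the mouse OT-I T cell receptor as a single open reading frame. The insert sits between the BamHI and EcoRI sites, both retained. It is transcribed from the human cytomegalovirus immediate-early enhancer/promoter and terminated by the bovine growth hormone polyadenylation signal. A T7 promoter lies between the CMV promoter and the insert, so the same cassette could also serve as a template for in vitro transcription with T7 RNA polymerase.

The coding region reads TCR alpha chain, P2A peptide from porcine teschovirus-1, then TCR beta chain. During translation the ribosome skips a peptide bond within the 2A sequence, so one transcript yields the two chains as separate polypeptides in roughly equal amounts, which favours their pairing. The automated annotation labels the alpha chain and the beta variable segment by their nearest human homologues, but the catalogue record gives both inserts as mouse, and the beta constant region is matched to a mouse entry. A few short backbone hits, such as an HIV-1 LTR fragment and a ble fragment, appear to be homology matches rather than functional elements.

The plasmid is propagated in E. coli through a high-copy ColE1/pUC-type origin with ampicillin resistance, and it also carries an f1 origin. An SV40 promoter-driven neomycin phosphotransferase cassette with an SV40 polyadenylation signal allows G418 selection in mammalian cells. The associated work concerns electroporation-based genetic manipulation of unstimulated human T cells, which suggests use for introducing a defined TCR into such cells.
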