Features (pLannotate 1.2.2; 23 found; start..end, strand, type, name):
     28..80      -  misc_feature   bom (fragment): basis of mobility region from pBR322
    235..614     +  enhancer       CMV enhancer: human cytomegalovirus immediate early enhancer
    615..818     +  promoter       CMV promoter: human cytomegalovirus (CMV) immediate early promoter
    814..847     +  LTR            5' LTR (truncated) (fragment): truncated 5' long terminal repeat (LTR) from HIV-1
    863..881     +  promoter       T7 promoter: promoter for bacteriophage T7 RNA polymerase
    944..1759    +  CDS            TRA: TRAR1_HUMAN - Experimental evidence at protein level: Swiss-Prot protein existence level 1. The alpha chain of TRAV27*01J42*01C*01/TRBV19*01J2S7*01C*02 alpha-beta T cell receptor (TR) clonotype that is specific for HLA- A*02:01-restricted M/matrix protein 1 immunodominant epitope GILGFVFTL of influenza A virus (IAV). Classified as a public TR clonotype, it is preferentially selected in effector memory CD8-positive T cells among multiple HLA-A*02:01 carriers and confers long-lived immunity against IAV infection. Can cross-recognize sporadically emerging IAV variants by molecular mimicry, induci
   1760..1816    +  CDS            P2A: 2A peptide from porcine teschovirus-1 polyprotein Eukaryotic ribosomes fail to insert a peptide bond between the Gly and Pro residues, yielding separate polypeptides.
   1859..2185    +  CDS            TRBV5-8: TVB58_HUMAN - Also known as TCRBV5S4A2T From Homo sapiens (Human).
   2237..2755    +  CDS            TCB2_MOUSE: Experimental evidence at protein level: Swiss-Prot protein existence level 1. From Mus musculus (Mouse).
   2835..3059    +  polyA_signal   bGH poly(A) signal: bovine growth hormone polyadenylation signal
   3063..3084    +  promoter       SV40 promoter (fragment): SV40 enhancer and early promoter
   3105..3533    +  rep_origin     f1 ori (sequence partly withheld): f1 bacteriophage origin of replication; arrow indicates direction of (+) strand synthesis
   3547..3876    +  promoter       SV40 promoter: SV40 enhancer and early promoter
   3943..4734    +  CDS            neo: KKA2_KLEPN - Also known as kan, nptII. Experimental evidence at protein level: Swiss-Prot protein existence level 1. Resistance to kanamycin, neomycin, paromomycin, ribostamycin, butirosin and gentamicin B. From Klebsiella pneumoniae.
   4758..4916    +  CDS            ble (fragment): BLE_KLEPN - Experimental evidence at protein level: Swiss-Prot protein existence level 1. Binding protein with a strong affinity to the bleomycin family of antibiotics. Binds to CL990; an antimitotic-antibiotic compound. From Klebsiella pneumoniae.
   4911..5032    +  polyA_signal   SV40 poly(A) signal: SV40 polyadenylation signal
   5105..5121    -  protein_bind   lac operator: The lac repressor binds to the lac operator to inhibit transcription in E. coli. This inhibition can be relieved by adding lactose or isopropyl-β-D-thiogalactopyranoside (IPTG). lac repressor encoded by lacI
   5129..5159    -  promoter       lac promoter: promoter for the E. coli lac operon
   5174..5195    -  protein_bind   CAP binding site: CAP binding activates transcription in the presence of cAMP. E. coli catabolite activator protein
   5208..5300    -  CDS            lacI (fragment): lac repressor; lacI; The lac repressor binds to the lac operator to inhibit transcription in E. coli. This inhibition can be relieved by adding lactose or isopropyl-β-D-thiogalactopyranoside (IPTG).
   5483..6071    -  rep_origin     ori: high-copy-number ColE1/pMB1/pBR322/pUC origin of replication
   6242..7102    -  CDS            AmpR: β-lactamase; bla; confers resistance to ampicillin, carbenicillin, and related antibiotics
   7103..7207    -  promoter       AmpR promoter: bla
>Addgene plasmid #131033 | pcDNA3.1(+)-OTI-TCRA_p2_TCRB | addgene full sequence | sequence record 258901 | Addgene NGS Result
GACGGATCGGGAGATCTCCCGATCCCCTATGGTGCACTCTCAGTACAATCTGCTCTGATGCCGCATAGTT
AAGCCAGTATCTGCTCCCTGCTTGTGTGTTGGAGGTCGCTGAGTAGTGCGCGAGCAAAATTTAAGCTACA
ACAAGGCAAGGCTTGACCGACAATTGCATGAAGAATCTGCTTAGGGTTAGGCGTTTTGCGCTGCTTCGCG
ATGTACGGGCCAGATATACGCGTTGACATTGATTATTGACTAGTTATTAATAGTAATCAATTACGGGGTC
ATTAGTTCATAGCCCATATATGGAGTTCCGCGTTACATAACTTACGGTAAATGGCCCGCCTGGCTGACCG
CCCAACGACCCCCGCCCATTGACGTCAATAATGACGTATGTTCCCATAGTAACGCCAATAGGGACTTTCC
ATTGACGTCAATGGGTGGAGTATTTACGGTAAACTGCCCACTTGGCAGTACATCAAGTGTATCATATGCC
AAGTACGCCCCCTATTGACGTCAATGACGGTAAATGGCCCGCCTGGCATTATGCCCAGTACATGACCTTA
TGGGACTTTCCTACTTGGCAGTACATCTACGTATTAGTCATCGCTATTACCATGGTGATGCGGTTTTGGC
AGTACATCAATGGGCGTGGATAGCGGTTTGACTCACGGGGATTTCCAAGTCTCCACCCCATTGACGTCAA
TGGGAGTTTGTTTTGGCACCAAAATCAACGGGACTTTCCAAAATGTCGTAACAACTCCGCCCCATTGACG
CAAATGGGCGGTAGGCGTGTACGGTGGGAGGTCTATATAAGCAGAGCTCTCTGGCTAACTAGAGAACCCA
CTGCTTACTGGCTTATCGAAATTAATACGACTCACTATAGGGAGACCCAAGCTGGCTAGCGTTTAAACTT
AAGCTTGGTACCGAGCTCGGATCCATGGACAAGATCCTGACAGCATCGTTTTTACTCCTAGGCCTTCACC
TAGCTGGGGTGAATGGCCAGCAGCAGGAGAAACGTGACCAGCAGCAGGTGAGACAAAGTCCCCAATCTCT
GACAGTCTGGGAAGGAGAGACCGCAATTCTGAACTGCAGTTATGAGGACAGCACTTTTAACTACTTCCCA
TGGTACCAGCAGTTCCCTGGGGAAGGCCCTGCACTCCTGATATCCATACGTTCAGTGTCCGATAAAAAGG
AAGATGGACGATTCACAATCTTCTTCAATAAAAGGGAGAAAAAGCTCTCCTTGCACATCACAGACTCTCA
GCCTGGAGACTCAGCTACCTACTTCTGTGCAGCAAGTGACAACTATCAGTTGATCTGGGGCTCTGGGACC
AAGCTAATTATAAAGCCAGACATCCAGAACCCAGAACCTGCTGTGTACCAGTTAAAAGATCCTCGGTCTC
AGGACAGCACCCTCTGCCTGTTCACCGACTTTGACTCCCAAATCAATGTGCCGAAAACCATGGAATCTGG
AACGTTCATCACTGACAAAACTGTGCTGGACATGAAAGCTATGGATTCCAAGAGCAATGGGGCCATTGCC
TGGAGCAACCAGACAAGCTTCACCTGCCAAGATATCTTCAAAGAGACCAACGCCACCTACCCCAGTTCAG
ACGTTCCCTGTGATGCCACGTTGACTGAGAAAAGCTTTGAAACAGATATGAACCTAAACTTTCAAAACCT
GTCAGTTATGGGACTCCGAATCCTCCTGCTGAAAGTAGCCGGATTTAACCTGCTCATGACGCTGAGGCTG
TGGTCCTCCGCCACGAACTTCTCTCTGTTAAAGCAAGCAGGAGACGTGGAAGAAAACCCCGGTCCTATGT
CTAACACTGTCCTCGCTGATTCTGCCTGGGGCATCACCCTGCTATCTTGGGTTACTGTCTTTCTCTTGGG
AACAAGTTCAGCAGATTCTGGGGTTGTCCAGTCTCCAAGACACATAATCAAAGAAAAGGGAGGAAGGTCC
GTTCTGACGTGTATTCCCATCTCTGGACATAGCAATGTGGTCTGGTACCAGCAGACTCTGGGGAAGGAAT
TAAAGTTCCTTATTCAGCATTATGAAAAGGTGGAGAGAGACAAAGGATTCCTACCCAGCAGATTCTCAGT
CCAACAGTTTGATGACTATCACTCTGAAATGAACATGAGTGCCTTGGAACTGGAGGACTCTGCTATGTAC
TTCTGTGCCAGCTCTCGGGCCAATTATGAACAGTACTTCGGTCCCGGCACCAGGCTCACGGTTTTAGAGG
ATCTGAGAAATGTGACTCCACCCAAGGTCTCCTTGTTTGAGCCATCAAAAGCAGAGATTGCAAACAAACA
AAAGGCTACCCTCGTGTGCTTGGCCAGGGGCTTCTTCCCTGACCACGTGGAGCTGAGCTGGTGGGTGAAT
GGCAAGGAGGTCCACAGTGGGGTCAGCACGGACCCTCAGGCCTACAAGGAGAGCAATTATAGCTACTGCC
TGAGCAGCCGCCTGAGGGTCTCTGCTACCTTCTGGCACAATCCTCGAAACCACTTCCGCTGCCAAGTGCA
GTTCCATGGGCTTTCAGAGGAGGACAAGTGGCCAGAGGGCTCACCCAAACCTGTCACACAGAACATCAGT
GCAGAGGCCTGGGGCCGAGCAGACTGTGGAATCACTTCAGCATCCTATCATCAGGGGGTTCTGTCTGCAA
CCATCCTCTATGAGATCCTACTGGGGAAGGCCACCCTATATGCTGTGCTGGTCAGTGGCCTGGTGCTGAT
GGCCATGGTCAAGAAAAAAAATTCCTAAGAATTCTGCAGATATCCAGCACAGTGGCGGCCGCTCGAGTCT
AGAGGGCCCGTTTAAACCCGCTGATCAGCCTCGACTGTGCCTTCTAGTTGCCAGCCATCTGTTGTTTGCC
CCTCCCCCGTGCCTTCCTTGACCCTGGAAGGTGCCACTCCCACTGTCCTTTCCTAATAAAATGAGGAAAT
TGCATCGCATTGTCTGAGTAGGTGTCATTCTATTCTGGGGGGTGGGGTGGGGCAGGACAGCAAGGGGGAG
GATTGGGAAGACAATAGCAGGCATGCTGGGGATGCGGTGGGCTCTATGGCTTCTGAGGCGGAAAGAACCA
GCTGGGGCTCTAGGGGGTATCCCC
[124 nt withheld, positions 3105-3228]
C
[91 nt withheld, positions 3230-3320]
A
[49 nt withheld, positions 3322-3370]
CCTTTGACGTTGGAGTCCACGTTCTTT
[37 nt withheld, positions 3398-3434]
ACCCTATCTCGGTCTATTCTTTTGATTTATAAGGGATTTTGCCGATTTCGGCCTATTGGTTAAAAAATGA
GCTGATTTAACAAAAATTTAACGCGAATTAATTCTGTGGAATGTGTGTCAGTTAGGGTGTGGAAAGTCCC
CAGGCTCCCCAGCAGGCAGAAGTATGCAAAGCATGCATCTCAATTAGTCAGCAACCAGGTGTGGAAAGTC
CCCAGGCTCCCCAGCAGGCAGAAGTATGCAAAGCATGCATCTCAATTAGTCAGCAACCATAGTCCCGCCC
CTAACTCCGCCCATCCCGCCCCTAACTCCGCCCAGTTCCGCCCATTCTCCGCCCCATGGCTGACTAATTT
TTTTTATTTATGCAGAGGCCGAGGCCGCCTCTGCCTCTGAGCTATTCCAGAAGTAGTGAGGAGGCTTTTT
TGGAGGCCTAGGCTTTTGCAAAAAGCTCCCGGGAGCTTGTATATCCATTTTCGGATCTGATCAAGAGACA
GGATGAGGATCGTTTCGCATGATTGAACAAGATGGATTGCACGCAGGTTCTCCGGCCGCTTGGGTGGAGA
GGCTATTCGGCTATGACTGGGCACAACAGACAATCGGCTGCTCTGATGCCGCCGTGTTCCGGCTGTCAGC
GCAGGGGCGCCCGGTTCTTTTTGTCAAGACCGACCTGTCCGGTGCCCTGAATGAACTGCAGGACGAGGCA
GCGCGGCTATCGTGGCTGGCCACGACGGGCGTTCCTTGCGCAGCTGTGCTCGACGTTGTCACTGAAGCGG
GAAGGGACTGGCTGCTATTGGGCGAAGTGCCGGGGCAGGATCTCCTGTCATCTCACCTTGCTCCTGCCGA
GAAAGTATCCATCATGGCTGATGCAATGCGGCGGCTGCATACGCTTGATCCGGCTACCTGCCCATTCGAC
CACCAAGCGAAACATCGCATCGAGCGAGCACGTACTCGGATGGAAGCCGGTCTTGTCGATCAGGATGATC
TGGACGAAGAGCATCAGGGGCTCGCGCCAGCCGAACTGTTCGCCAGGCTCAAGGCGCGCATGCCCGACGG
CGAGGATCTCGTCGTGACCCATGGCGATGCCTGCTTGCCGAATATCATGGTGGAAAATGGCCGCTTTTCT
GGATTCATCGACTGTGGCCGGCTGGGTGTGGCGGACCGCTATCAGGACATAGCGTTGGCTACCCGTGATA
TTGCTGAAGAGCTTGGCGGCGAATGGGCTGACCGCTTCCTCGTGCTTTACGGTATCGCCGCTCCCGATTC
GCAGCGCATCGCCTTCTATCGCCTTCTTGACGAGTTCTTCTGAGCGGGACTCTGGGGTTCGAAATGACCG
ACCAAGCGACGCCCAACCTGCCATCACGAGATTTCGATTCCACCGCCGCCTTCTATGAAAGGTTGGGCTT
CGGAATCGTTTTCCGGGACGCCGGCTGGATGATCCTCCAGCGCGGGGATCTCATGCTGGAGTTCTTCGCC
CACCCCAACTTGTTTATTGCAGCTTATAATGGTTACAAATAAAGCAATAGCATCACAAATTTCACAAATA
AAGCATTTTTTTCACTGCATTCTAGTTGTGGTTTGTCCAAACTCATCAATGTATCTTATCATGTCTGTAT
ACCGTCGACCTCTAGCTAGAGCTTGGCGTAATCATGGTCATAGCTGTTTCCTGTGTGAAATTGTTATCCG
CTCACAATTCCACACAACATACGAGCCGGAAGCATAAAGTGTAAAGCCTGGGGTGCCTAATGAGTGAGCT
AACTCACATTAATTGCGTTGCGCTCACTGCCCGCTTTCCAGTCGGGAAACCTGTCGTGCCAGCTGCATTA
ATGAATCGGCCAACGCGCGGGGAGAGGCGGTTTGCGTATTGGGCGCTCTTCCGCTTCCTCGCTCACTGAC
TCGCTGCGCTCGGTCGTTCGGCTGCGGCGAGCGGTATCAGCTCACTCAAAGGCGGTAATACGGTTATCCA
CAGAATCAGGGGATAACGCAGGAAAGAACATGTGAGCAAAAGGCCAGCAAAAGGCCAGGAACCGTAAAAA
GGCCGCGTTGCTGGCGTTTTTCCATAGGCTCCGCCCCCCTGACGAGCATCACAAAAATCGACGCTCAAGT
CAGAGGTGGCGAAACCCGACAGGACTATAAAGATACCAGGCGTTTCCCCCTGGAAGCTCCCTCGTGCGCT
CTCCTGTTCCGACCCTGCCGCTTACCGGATACCTGTCCGCCTTTCTCCCTTCGGGAAGCGTGGCGCTTTC
TCATAGCTCACGCTGTAGGTATCTCAGTTCGGTGTAGGTCGTTCGCTCCAAGCTGGGCTGTGTGCACGAA
CCCCCCGTTCAGCCCGACCGCTGCGCCTTATCCGGTAACTATCGTCTTGAGTCCAACCCGGTAAGACACG
ACTTATCGCCACTGGCAGCAGCCACTGGTAACAGGATTAGCAGAGCGAGGTATGTAGGCGGTGCTACAGA
GTTCTTGAAGTGGTGGCCTAACTACGGCTACACTAGAAGAACAGTATTTGGTATCTGCGCTCTGCTGAAG
CCAGTTACCTTCGGAAAAAGAGTTGGTAGCTCTTGATCCGGCAAACAAACCACCGCTGGTAGCGGTGGTT
TTTTTGTTTGCAAGCAGCAGATTACGCGCAGAAAAAAAGGATCTCAAGAAGATCCTTTGATCTTTTCTAC
GGGGTCTGACGCTCAGTGGAACGAAAACTCACGTTAAGGGATTTTGGTCATGAGATTATCAAAAAGGATC
TTCACCTAGATCCTTTTAAATTAAAAATGAAGTTTTAAATCAATCTAAAGTATATATGAGTAAACTTGGT
CTGACAGTTACCAATGCTTAATCAGTGAGGCACCTATCTCAGCGATCTGTCTATTTCGTTCATCCATAGT
TGCCTGACTCCCCGTCGTGTAGATAACTACGATACGGGAGGGCTTACCATCTGGCCCCAGTGCTGCAATG
ATACCGCGAGACCCACGCTCACCGGCTCCAGATTTATCAGCAATAAACCAGCCAGCCGGAAGGGCCGAGC
GCAGAAGTGGTCCTGCAACTTTATCCGCCTCCATCCAGTCTATTAATTGTTGCCGGGAAGCTAGAGTAAG
TAGTTCGCCAGTTAATAGTTTGCGCAACGTTGTTGCCATTGCTACAGGCATCGTGGTGTCACGCTCGTCG
TTTGGTATGGCTTCATTCAGCTCCGGTTCCCAACGATCAAGGCGAGTTACATGATCCCCCATGTTGTGCA
AAAAAGCGGTTAGCTCCTTCGGTCCTCCGATCGTTGTCAGAAGTAAGTTGGCCGCAGTGTTATCACTCAT
GGTTATGGCAGCACTGCATAATTCTCTTACTGTCATGCCATCCGTAAGATGCTTTTCTGTGACTGGTGAG
TACTCAACCAAGTCATTCTGAGAATAGTGTATGCGGCGACCGAGTTGCTCTTGCCCGGCGTCAATACGGG
ATAATACCGCGCCACATAGCAGAACTTTAAAAGTGCTCATCATTGGAAAACGTTCTTCGGGGCGAAAACT
CTCAAGGATCTTACCGCTGTTGAGATCCAGTTCGATGTAACCCACTCGTGCACCCAACTGATCTTCAGCA
TCTTTTACTTTCACCAGCGTTTCTGGGTGAGCAAAAACAGGAAGGCAAAATGCCGCAAAAAAGGGAATAA
GGGCGACACGGAAATGTTGAATACTCATACTCTTCCTTTTTCAATATTATTGAAGCATTTATCAGGGTTA
TTGTCTCATGAGCGGATACATATTTGAATGTATTTAGAAAAATAAACAAATAGGGGTTCCGCGCACATTT
CCCCGAAAAGTGCCACCTGACGTC
