>Addgene plasmid #131033 | pcDNA3.1(+)-OTI-TCRA_p2_TCRB | depositor partial sequence | sequence record 251092 | Insert with flaking RE sites
GGATCCATGGACAAGATCCTGACAGCATCGTTTTTACTCCTAGGCCTTCACCTAGCTGGGGTGAATGGCC
AGCAGCAGGAGAAACGTGACCAGCAGCAGGTGAGACAAAGTCCCCAATCTCTGACAGTCTGGGAAGGAGA
GACCGCAATTCTGAACTGCAGTTATGAGGACAGCACTTTTAACTACTTCCCATGGTACCAGCAGTTCCCT
GGGGAAGGCCCTGCACTCCTGATATCCATACGTTCAGTGTCCGATAAAAAGGAAGATGGACGATTCACAA
TCTTCTTCAATAAAAGGGAGAAAAAGCTCTCCTTGCACATCACAGACTCTCAGCCTGGAGACTCAGCTAC
CTACTTCTGTGCAGCAAGTGACAACTATCAGTTGATCTGGGGCTCTGGGACCAAGCTAATTATAAAGCCA
GACATCCAGAACCCAGAACCTGCTGTGTACCAGTTAAAAGATCCTCGGTCTCAGGACAGCACCCTCTGCC
TGTTCACCGACTTTGACTCCCAAATCAATGTGCCGAAAACCATGGAATCTGGAACGTTCATCACTGACAA
AACTGTGCTGGACATGAAAGCTATGGATTCCAAGAGCAATGGGGCCATTGCCTGGAGCAACCAGACAAGC
TTCACCTGCCAAGATATCTTCAAAGAGACCAACGCCACCTACCCCAGTTCAGACGTTCCCTGTGATGCCA
CGTTGACTGAGAAAAGCTTTGAAACAGATATGAACCTAAACTTTCAAAACCTGTCAGTTATGGGACTCCG
AATCCTCCTGCTGAAAGTAGCCGGATTTAACCTGCTCATGACGCTGAGGCTGTGGTCCTCCGCCACGAAC
TTCTCTCTGTTAAAGCAAGCAGGAGACGTGGAAGAAAACCCCGGTCCTATGTCTAACACTGTCCTCGCTG
ATTCTGCCTGGGGCATCACCCTGCTATCTTGGGTTACTGTCTTTCTCTTGGGAACAAGTTCAGCAGATTC
TGGGGTTGTCCAGTCTCCAAGACACATAATCAAAGAAAAGGGAGGAAGGTCCGTTCTGACGTGTATTCCC
ATCTCTGGACATAGCAATGTGGTCTGGTACCAGCAGACTCTGGGGAAGGAATTAAAGTTCCTTATTCAGC
ATTATGAAAAGGTGGAGAGAGACAAAGGATTCCTACCCAGCAGATTCTCAGTCCAACAGTTTGATGACTA
TCACTCTGAAATGAACATGAGTGCCTTGGAACTGGAGGACTCTGCTATGTACTTCTGTGCCAGCTCTCGG
GCCAATTATGAACAGTACTTCGGTCCCGGCACCAGGCTCACGGTTTTAGAGGATCTGAGAAATGTGACTC
CACCCAAGGTCTCCTTGTTTGAGCCATCAAAAGCAGAGATTGCAAACAAACAAAAGGCTACCCTCGTGTG
CTTGGCCAGGGGCTTCTTCCCTGACCACGTGGAGCTGAGCTGGTGGGTGAATGGCAAGGAGGTCCACAGT
GGGGTCAGCACGGACCCTCAGGCCTACAAGGAGAGCAATTATAGCTACTGCCTGAGCAGCCGCCTGAGGG
TCTCTGCTACCTTCTGGCACAATCCTCGAAACCACTTCCGCTGCCAAGTGCAGTTCCATGGGCTTTCAGA
GGAGGACAAGTGGCCAGAGGGCTCACCCAAACCTGTCACACAGAACATCAGTGCAGAGGCCTGGGGCCGA
GCAGACTGTGGAATCACTTCAGCATCCTATCATCAGGGGGTTCTGTCTGCAACCATCCTCTATGAGATCC
TACTGGGGAAGGCCACCCTATATGCTGTGCTGGTCAGTGGCCTGGTGCTGATGGCCATGGTCAAGAAAAA
AAATTCCTAAGAATTC
